Addgene plasmid #54725: Kaede-C2
Purpose: (Empty Backbone) Localization: C2 Cloning Vector, Excitation: 508 / 572, Emission: 518 / 580
Depositing lab: Michael Davidson. Depositing organization: Florida State University, Tallahassee.
Backbone
  Vector backbone: Kaede-C1
  Backbone size (bp): 4750
  Vector type: Mammalian Expression
  Selectable markers: Neomycin (select with G418)
  Tag / fusion protein: Kaede (N terminal on backbone)
Growth in bacteria
  Bacterial resistance: Kanamycin, 50 μg/mL
  Growth temperature: 37°C
  Growth strain: DH5alpha
  Copy number: High Copy
Gene/Insert
  Gene/Insert name: None
  Tag / fusion protein: Kaede (N terminal on backbone)
Terms and licenses: Academic/Nonprofit Terms; Industry Terms: Not Available to Industry
Depositor comments: . Excitation = 508 / 572; Emission = 518 / 580
How to cite: Kaede-C2 was a gift from Michael Davidson (Addgene plasmid # 54725 ; http://n2t.net/addgene:54725 ; RRID:Addgene_54725)
