[The description below was written by a language model from this plasmid's Addgene catalogue record and pLannotate feature annotations shown in this document.]
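Description:
Kaede-C2 is an empty mammalian expression backbone for building N-terminal Kaede fusions, derived from Kaede-C1 and laid out in the familiar "C-series" fluorescent protein vector format. It is propagated in E. coli as a high-copy plasmid through a ColE1/pUC-type origin and also carries an f1 origin for single-stranded DNA production. A single NeoR/KanR (Tn5 aminoglycoside phosphotransferase) gene serves both hosts: the bacterial bla-type promoter drives it for kanamycin selection in bacteria, and the adjacent SV40 enhancer/early promoter drives it in mammalian cells for G418 selection of stable lines, with the HSV TK polyadenylation signal terminating the transcript. The catalogue lists the backbone at about 4.75 kb, while the sequenced record is 4,693 nt. The short large T antigen, ble and bGH poly(A) fragments in the annotation are most likely residual or spurious matches rather than functional parts.

The expression cassette consists of the human CMV immediate early enhancer and promoter, the Kaede coding sequence, a multiple cloning site immediately downstream, and the SV40 poly(A) signal. No insert is present. A gene of interest cloned into the MCS in frame is expressed with Kaede at its N terminus. The "C2" designation presumably denotes the MCS reading frame relative to the C1 parent, as is conventional for such vector series, though the record does not state this. Kaede is a photoconvertible protein from the coral Trachyphyllia geoffroyi. The record gives excitation/emission of 508/518 nm for the green state and 572/580 nm for the converted red state. The vector is therefore suited to localization studies and to optically marking and tracking a tagged protein population in live mammalian cells.
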