Features (pLannotate 1.2.2; 15 found; start..end, strand, type, name):
      1..304     +  enhancer       CMV enhancer: human cytomegalovirus immediate early enhancer
    305..508     +  promoter       CMV promoter: human cytomegalovirus (CMV) immediate early promoter
    553..1227    +  CDS            Kaede: Kaede is a photoconvertible green/yellow fluorescent protein published in 2002, derived from Trachyphyllia geoffroyi. It has moderate acid sensitivity.
   1241..1297    +  misc_feature   MCS: multiple cloning site
   1314..1398    +  CDS            large T antigen (fragment): large T antigen from SV40 (simian virus 40)
   1421..1542    +  polyA_signal   SV40 poly(A) signal: SV40 polyadenylation signal
   1576..2004    -  rep_origin     f1 ori (sequence partly withheld): f1 bacteriophage origin of replication; arrow indicates direction of (+) strand synthesis
   2031..2135    +  promoter       AmpR promoter: bla
   2137..2494    +  promoter       SV40 promoter: SV40 enhancer and early promoter
   2529..3323    +  CDS            NeoR/KanR: aminoglycoside phosphotransferase from Tn5; aph(3')-II (or nptII); confers resistance to neomycin, kanamycin, and G418 (Geneticin®)
   3344..3496    +  CDS            ble (fragment): BLE_KLEPN - Experimental evidence at protein level: Swiss-Prot protein existence level 1. Binding protein with a strong affinity to the bleomycin family of antibiotics. Binds to CL990; an antimitotic-antibiotic compound. From Klebsiella pneumoniae.
   3555..3602    +  polyA_signal   HSV TK poly(A) signal: herpes simplex virus thymidine kinase polyadenylation signal (Cole and Stacy, 1985)
   3693..3709    -  polyA_signal   bGH poly(A) signal (fragment): bovine growth hormone polyadenylation signal
   3931..4519    +  rep_origin     ori: high-copy-number ColE1/pMB1/pBR322/pUC origin of replication
   4634..4693    +  enhancer       CMV enhancer (fragment): human cytomegalovirus immediate early enhancer
>Addgene plasmid #54725 | Kaede-C2 | addgene full sequence | sequence record 482901 | Addgene NGS Result
CGTTACATAACTTACGGTAAATGGCCCGCCTGGCTGACCGCCCAACGACCCCCGCCCATTGACGTCAATA
ATGACGTATGTTCCCATAGTAACGCCAATAGGGACTTTCCATTGACGTCAATGGGTGGAGTATTTACGGT
AAACTGCCCACTTGGCAGTACATCAAGTGTATCATATGCCAAGTACGCCCCCTATTGACGTCAATGACGG
TAAATGGCCCGCCTGGCATTATGCCCAGTACATGACCTTATGGGACTTTCCTACTTGGCAGTACATCTAC
GTATTAGTCATCGCTATTACCATGGTGATGCGGTTTTGGCAGTACATCAATGGGCGTGGATAGCGGTTTG
ACTCACGGGGATTTCCAAGTCTCCACCCCATTGACGTCAATGGGAGTTTGTTTTGGCACCAAAATCAACG
GGACTTTCCAAAATGTCGTAACAACTCCGCCCCATTGACGCAAATGGGCGGTAGGCGTGTACGGTGGGAG
GTCTATATAAGCAGAGCTGGTTTAGTGAACCGTCAGATCCGCTAGCGCTACCGGTCGCCACCATGAGTCT
GATTAAACCAGAAATGAAGATCAAGCTGCTTATGGAAGGCAATGTAAACGGGCACCAGTTTGTTATTGAG
GGAGATGGAAAAGGCCATCCTTTTGAGGGAAAACAGAGTATGGACCTTGTAGTCAAAGAAGGCGCACCTC
TCCCTTTTGCCTACGATATCTTGACAACAGCATTCCATTATGGTAACAGGGTTTTTGCTAAATACCCAGA
CCATATACCAGACTACTTCAAGCAGTCGTTTCCCAAAGGGTTTTCTTGGGAGCGAAGCCTGATGTTCGAG
GACGGGGGCGTTTGCATCGCTACAAATGACATAACACTGAAAGGAGACACTTTTTTTAACAAAGTTCGAT
TTGATGGCGTAAACTTTCCCCCAAATGGTCCTGTTATGCAGAAGAAGACTCTGAAATGGGAGGCATCCAC
TGAGAAAATGTATTTGCGTGATGGAGTGTTGACGGGCGATATTACAATGGCTCTGCTGCTTAAAGGAGAT
GTCCATTACCGATGTGACTTCAGAACTACTTACAAATCTAGGCAGGAGGGTGTCAAGTTGCCAGGATATC
ACTTTGTCGATCACTGCATCAGCATATTGAGGCATGACAAAGACTACAACGAGGTTAAGCTGTATGAGCA
CGCTGTTGCCCATTCTGGATTGCCGGACAACGTCAAGTCCGGCCGGACTCAGATCTCGAGCTCAAGCTTC
GAATTCTGCAGTCGACGGTACCGCGGGCCCGGGATCCACCGGATCTAGATAACTGATCATAATCAGCCAT
ACCACATTTGTAGAGGTTTTACTTGCTTTAAAAAACCTCCCACACCTCCCCCTGAACCTGAAACATAAAA
TGAATGCAATTGTTGTTGTTAACTTGTTTATTGCAGCTTATAATGGTTACAAATAAAGCAATAGCATCAC
AAATTTCACAAATAAAGCATTTTTTTCACTGCATTCTAGTTGTGGTTTGTCCAAACTCATCAATGTATCT
TAACGCGTAAATTGTAAGCGTTAATATTTTGTTAAAATTCGCGTTAAATTTTTGTTAAATCAGCTCATTT
TTTAACCAATAGGCCGAAATCGGCAAAATCCCTTATAAATCAAAAGAATAGACCGAGATAGGGT
[37 nt withheld, positions 1675-1711]
AAAGAACGTGGACTCCAACGTCAAAGG
[49 nt withheld, positions 1739-1787]
T
[91 nt withheld, positions 1789-1879]
G
[124 nt withheld, positions 1881-2004]
CAGGTGGCACTTTTCGGGGAAATGTGCGCGGAACCCCTATTTGTTTATTTTTCTAAATACATTCAAATAT
GTATCCGCTCATGAGACAATAACCCTGATAAATGCTTCAATAATATTGAAAAAGGAAGAGTCCTGAGGCG
GAAAGAACCAGCTGTGGAATGTGTGTCAGTTAGGGTGTGGAAAGTCCCCAGGCTCCCCAGCAGGCAGAAG
TATGCAAAGCATGCATCTCAATTAGTCAGCAACCAGGTGTGGAAAGTCCCCAGGCTCCCCAGCAGGCAGA
AGTATGCAAAGCATGCATCTCAATTAGTCAGCAACCATAGTCCCGCCCCTAACTCCGCCCATCCCGCCCC
TAACTCCGCCCAGTTCCGCCCATTCTCCGCCCCATGGCTGACTAATTTTTTTTATTTATGCAGAGGCCGA
GGCCGCCTCGGCCTCTGAGCTATTCCAGAAGTAGTGAGGAGGCTTTTTTGGAGGCCTAGGCTTTTGCAAA
GATCGATCAAGAGACAGGATGAGGATCGTTTCGCATGATTGAACAAGATGGATTGCACGCAGGTTCTCCG
GCCGCTTGGGTGGAGAGGCTATTCGGCTATGACTGGGCACAACAGACAATCGGCTGCTCTGATGCCGCCG
TGTTCCGGCTGTCAGCGCAGGGGCGCCCGGTTCTTTTTGTCAAGACCGACCTGTCCGGTGCCCTGAATGA
ACTGCAAGACGAGGCAGCGCGGCTATCGTGGCTGGCCACGACGGGCGTTCCTTGCGCAGCTGTGCTCGAC
GTTGTCACTGAAGCGGGAAGGGACTGGCTGCTATTGGGCGAAGTGCCGGGGCAGGATCTCCTGTCATCTC
ACCTTGCTCCTGCCGAGAAAGTATCCATCATGGCTGATGCAATGCGGCGGCTGCATACGCTTGATCCGGC
TACCTGCCCATTCGACCACCAAGCGAAACATCGCATCGAGCGAGCACGTACTCGGATGGAAGCCGGTCTT
GTCGATCAGGATGATCTGGACGAAGAGCATCAGGGGCTCGCGCCAGCCGAACTGTTCGCCAGGCTCAAGG
CGAGCATGCCCGACGGCGAGGATCTCGTCGTGACCCATGGCGATGCCTGCTTGCCGAATATCATGGTGGA
AAATGGCCGCTTTTCTGGATTCATCGACTGTGGCCGGCTGGGTGTGGCGGACCGCTATCAGGACATAGCG
TTGGCTACCCGTGATATTGCTGAAGAGCTTGGCGGCGAATGGGCTGACCGCTTCCTCGTGCTTTACGGTA
TCGCCGCTCCCGATTCGCAGCGCATCGCCTTCTATCGCCTTCTTGACGAGTTCTTCTGAGCGGGACTCTG
GGGTTCGAAATGACCGACCAAGCGACGCCCAACCTGCCATCACGAGATTTCGATTCCACCGCCGCCTTCT
ATGAAAGGTTGGGCTTCGGAATCGTTTTCCGGGACGCCGGCTGGATGATCCTCCAGCGCGGGGATCTCAT
GCTGGAGTTCTTCGCCCACCCTAGGGGGAGGCTAACTGAAACACGGAAGGAGACAATACCGGAAGGAACC
CGCGCTATGACGGCAATAAAAAGACAGAATAAAACGCACGGTGTTGGGTCGTTTGTTCATAAACGCGGGG
TTCGGTCCCAGGGCTGGCACTCTGTCGATACCCCACCGAGACCCCATTGGGGCCAATACGCCCGCGTTTC
TTCCTTTTCCCCACCCCACCCCCCAAGTTCGGGTGAAGGCCCAGGGCTCGCAGCCAACGTCGGGGCGGCA
GGCCCTGCCATAGCCTCAGGTTACTCATATATACTTTAGATTGATTTAAAACTTCATTTTTAATTTAAAA
GGATCTAGGTGAAGATCCTTTTTGATAATCTCATGACCAAAATCCCTTAACGTGAGTTTTCGTTCCACTG
AGCGTCAGACCCCGTAGAAAAGATCAAAGGATCTTCTTGAGATCCTTTTTTTCTGCGCGTAATCTGCTGC
TTGCAAACAAAAAAACCACCGCTACCAGCGGTGGTTTGTTTGCCGGATCAAGAGCTACCAACTCTTTTTC
CGAAGGTAACTGGCTTCAGCAGAGCGCAGATACCAAATACTGTTCTTCTAGTGTAGCCGTAGTTAGGCCA
CCACTTCAAGAACTCTGTAGCACCGCCTACATACCTCGCTCTGCTAATCCTGTTACCAGTGGCTGCTGCC
AGTGGCGATAAGTCGTGTCTTACCGGGTTGGACTCAAGACGATAGTTACCGGATAAGGCGCAGCGGTCGG
GCTGAACGGGGGGTTCGTGCACACAGCCCAGCTTGGAGCGAACGACCTACACCGAACTGAGATACCTACA
GCGTGAGCTATGAGAAAGCGCCACGCTTCCCGAAGGGAGAAAGGCGGACAGGTATCCGGTAAGCGGCAGG
GTCGGAACAGGAGAGCGCACGAGGGAGCTTCCAGGGGGAAACGCCTGGTATCTTTATAGTCCTGTCGGGT
TTCGCCACCTCTGACTTGAGCGTCGATTTTTGTGATGCTCGTCAGGGGGGCGGAGCCTATGGAAAAACGC
CAGCAACGCGGCCTTTTTACGGTTCCTGGCCTTTTGCTGGCCTTTTGCTCACATGTTCTTTCCTGCGTTA
TCCCCTGATTCTGTGGATAACCGTATTACCGCCATGCATTAGTTATTAATAGTAATCAATTACGGGGTCA
TTAGTTCATAGCCCATATATGGAGTTCCG
