>Addgene plasmid #54725 | Kaede-C2 | addgene partial sequence | sequence record 90585 | CMV-F 5'-CGCAAATGGGCGGTAGGCGTG-3'
AGTGAACCGTCAGATCCGCTAGCGCTACCGGTCGCCACCATGAGTCTGATTAAACCAGAAATGAAGATCA
AGCTGCTTATGGAAGGCAATGTAAACGGGCACCAGTTTGTTATTGAGGGAGATGGAAAAGGCCATCCTTT
TGAGGGAAAACAGAGTATGGACCTTGTAGTCAAAGAAGGCGCACCTCTCCCTTTTGCCTACGATATCTTG
ACAACAGCATTCCATTATGGTAACAGGGTTTTTGCTAAATACCCAGACCATATACCAGACTACTTCAAGC
AGTCGTTTCCCAAAGGGTTTTCTTGGGAGCGAAGCCTGATGTTCGAGGACGGGGGCGTTTGCATCGCTAC
AAATGACATAACACTGAAAGGAGACACTTTTTTTAACAAAGTTCGATTTGATGGCGTAAACTTTCCCCCA
AATGGTCCTGTTATGCAGAAGAAGACTCTGAAATGGGAGGCATCCACTGAGAAAATGTATTTGCGTGATG
GAGTGTTGACGGGCGATATTACAATGGCTCTGCTGCTTAAAGGAGATGTCCATTACCGATGTGACTTCAG
AACTACTTACAAATCTAGGCAGGAGGGTGTCAAGTTGCCAGGATATCACTTTGTCGATCACTGCATCAGC
ATATTGAGGCATGACAAAGACTACAACGAGGTTAAGCTGTATGAGCACGCTGTTGCCCATTCTGGATTGC
CGGACAACGTCAAGTCCGGCCGGACTCAGATCTCGAGCTCAAGCTTCGAATTCTGCAGTCGACGGTACCG
CGGGCCCGGGATCCACCGGATCTAGATAACTGATCATAATCAGCCATACCACATTTGTAGAGGTTT
